>Addgene plasmid #167864 | NAX_CAGGS_CAS9_m4_Blasto | addgene full sequence | sequence record 354049 | Addgene NGS Result
GGGGCGGGGCGGGGCGAGGCGGAGAGGTGCGGCGGCAGCCAATCAGAGCGGCGCGCTCCGAAAGTTTCCT
TTTATGGCGAGGCGGCGGCGGCGGCGGCCCTATAAAAAGCGAAGCGCGCGGCGGGCGGGAGTCGCTGCGC
GCTGCCTTCGCCCCGTGCCCCGCTCCGCCGCCGCCTCGCGCCGCCCGCCCCGGCTCTGACTGACCGCGTT
ACTCCCACAGGTGAGCGGGCGGGACGGCCCTTCTCCTCCGGGCTGTAATTAGCGCTTGGTTTAATGACGG
CTTGTTTCTTTTCTGTGGCTGCGTGAAAGCCTTGAGGGGCTCCGGGAGGGCCCTTTGTGCGGGGGGAGCG
GCTCGGGGGGTGCGTGCGTGTGTGTGTGCGTGGGGAGCGCCGCGTGCGGCTCCGCGCTGCCCGGCGGCTG
TGAGCGCTGCGGGCGCGGCGCGGGGCTTTTTGCGCTCCGCAGTGTGCGCGAGGGGAGCGCGGCCGGGGGC
GGTGCCCCGCGGTGCGGGGGGGGCTGCGAGGGGAACAAAGGCTGCGTGCGGGGTGTGTGCGTGGGGGGGT
GAGCAGGGGGTGTGGGCGCGTCGGTCGGGCTGCAACCCCCCCTGCACCCCCCTCCCCGAGTTGCTGAGCA
CGGCCCGGCTTCGGGTGCGGGGCTCCGTACGGGGCGTGGCGCGGGGCTCGCCGTGCCGGGCGGGGGGTGG
CGGCAGGTGGGGGTGCCGGGCGGGGCGGGGCCGCCTCGGGCCGGGGAGGGCTCGGGGGAGGGGCGCGGCG
GCCCCCGGAGCGCCGGCGGCTGTCGAGGCGCGGCGAGCCGCAGCCATTGCCTTTTATGGTAATCGTGCGA
GAGGGCGCAGGGACTTCCTTTGTCCCAAATCTGTGCGGAGCCGAAATCTGGGAGGCGCCGCCGCACCCCC
TCTAGCGGGCGCGGGGCGAAGCGGTGCGGCGCCGGCAGGAAGGAAATGGGCGGGGAGGGCCTTCGTGCGT
CGCCGCGCCGCCGTCCCCTTCTCCCTCTCCAGCCTCGGGGCTGTCCGCGGGGGGACGGCTGCCTTCGGGG
GGGACGGGGCAGGGCGGGGTTCGGCTTCTGGCGTGTGACCGGCGGCTCTAGAGCCTCTGCTAACCATGTT
CATGCCTTCTTCTTTTTCCTACAGCTCCTGGGCAACGTGCTGGTTATTGTGCTGTCTCATCATTTTGGCA
AAGAATCTAGATACCCTCGTAAAGGTCTAGAGCTAGCGGATCGAACCCTTGCCACCATGGACAAGAAGTA
CTCCATTGGGCTCGCTATCGGCACAAACAGCGTCGGCTGGGCCGTCATTACGGACGAGTACAAGGTGCCG
AGCAAAAAATTCAAAGTTCTGGGCAATACCGATCGCCACAGCATAAAGAAGAACCTCATTGGCGCCCTCC
TGTTCGACTCCGGGGAGACGGCCGAAGCCACGCGGCTCAAAAGAACAGCACGGCGCAGATATACCCGCAG
AAAGAATCGGATCTGCTACCTGCAGGAGATCTTTAGTAATGAGATGGCTAAGGTGGATGACTCTTTCTTC
CATAGGCTGGAGGAGTCCTTTTTGGTGGAGGAGGATAAAAAGCACGAGCGCCACCCAATCTTTGGCAATA
TCGTGGACGAGGTGGCGTACCATGAAAAGTACCCAACCATATATCATCTGAGGAAGAAGCTTGTAGACAG
TACTGATAAGGCTGACTTGCGGTTGATCTATCTCGCGCTGGCGCATATGATCAAATTTCGGGGACACTTC
CTCATCGAGGGGGACCTGAACCCAGACAACAGCGATGTCGACAAACTCTTTATCCAACTGGTTCAGACTT
ACAATCAGCTTTTCGAAGAGAACCCGATCAACGCATCCGGAGTTGACGCCAAAGCAATCCTGAGCGCTAG
GCTGTCCAAATCCCGGCGGCTCGAAAACCTCATCGCACAGCTCCCTGGGGAGAAGAAGAACGGCCTGTTT
GGTAATCTTATCGCCCTGTCACTCGGGCTGACCCCCAACTTTAAATCTAACTTCGACCTGGCCGAAGATG
CCAAGCTTCAACTGAGCAAAGACACCTACGATGATGATCTCGACAATCTGCTGGCCCAGATCGGCGACCA
GTACGCAGACCTTTTTTTGGCGGCAAAGAACCTGTCAGACGCCATTCTGCTGAGTGATATTCTGCGAGTG
AACACGGAGATCACCAAAGCTCCGCTGAGCGCTAGTATGATCAAGCGCTATGATGAGCACCACCAAGACT
TGACTTTGCTGAAGGCCCTTGTCAGACAGCAACTGCCTGAGAAGTACAAGGAAATTTTCTTCGATCAGTC
TAAAAATGGCTACGCCGGATACATTGACGGCGGAGCAAGCCAGGAGGAATTTTACAAATTTATTAAGCCC
ATCTTGGAAAAAATGGACGGCACCGAGGAGCTGCTGGTAAAGCTTAACAGAGAAGATCTGTTGCGCAAAC
AGCGCACTTTCGACAATGGAAGCATCCCCCACCAGATTCACCTGGGCGAACTGCACGCTATCCTCAGGCG
GCAAGAGGATTTCTACCCCTTTTTGAAAGATAACAGGGAAAAGATTGAGAAAATCCTCACATTTCGGATA
CCCTACTATGTAGGCCCCCTCGCCCGGGGAAATTCCAGATTCGCGTGGATGACTCGCAAATCAGAAGAGA
CCATCACTCCCTGGAACTTCGAGGAAGTCGTGGATAAGGGGGCCTCTGCCCAGTCCTTCATCGAAAGGAT
GACTAACTTTGATAAAAATCTGCCTAACGAAAAGGTGCTTCCTAAACACTCTCTGCTGTACGAGTACTTC
ACAGTTTATAACGAGCTCACCAAGGTCAAATACGTCACAGAAGGGATGAGAAAGCCAGCATTCCTGTCTG
GAGAGCAGAAGAAAGCTATCGTGGACCTCCTCTTCAAGACGAACCGGAAAGTTACCGTGAAACAGCTCAA
AGAAGACTATTTCAAAAAGATTGAATGTTTCGACTCTGTTGAAATCAGCGGAGTGGAGGATCGCTTCAAC
GCATCCCTGGGAACGTATCACGATCTCCTGAAAATCATTAAAGACAAGGACTTCCTGGACAATGAGGAGA
ACGAGGACATTCTTGAGGACATTGTCCTCACCCTTACGTTGTTTGAAGATAGGGAGATGATTGAAGAACG
CTTGAAAACTTACGCTCATCTCTTCGACGACAAAGTCATGAAACAGCTCAAGAGGCGCCGATATACAGGA
TGGGGGCGGCTGTCAAGAAAACTGATCAATGGGATCCGAGACAAGCAGAGTGGAAAGACAATCCTGGATT
TTCTTAAGTCCGATGGATTTGCCAACCGGAACTTCATGCAGTTGATCCATGATGACTCTCTCACCTTTAA
GGAGGACATCCAGAAAGCACAAGTTTCTGGCCAGGGGGACAGTCTTCACGAGCACATCGCTAATCTTGCA
GGTAGCCCAGCTATCAAAAAGGGAATACTGCAGACCGTTAAGGTCGTGGATGAACTCGTCAAAGTAATGG
GAAGGCATAAGCCCGAGAATATCGTTATCGAGATGGCCCGAGAGAACCAAACTACCCAGAAGGGACAGAA
GAACAGTAGGGAAAGGATGAAGAGGATTGAAGAGGGTATAAAAGAACTGGGGTCCCAAATCCTTAAGGAA
CACCCAGTTGAAAACACCCAGCTTCAGAATGAGAAGCTCTACCTGTACTACCTGCAGAACGGCAGGGACA
TGTACGTGGATCAGGAACTGGACATCAATCGGCTCTCCGACTACGACGTGGCTGCTATCGTGCCCCAGTC
TTTTCTCAAAGATGATTCTATTGATAATAAAGTGTTGACAAGATCCGATAAAGCTAGAGGGAAGAGTGAT
AACGTCCCCTCAGAAGAAGTTGTCAAGAAAATGAAAAATTATTGGCGGCAGCTGCTGAACGCCAAACTGA
TCACACAACGGAAGTTCGATAATCTGACTAAGGCTGAACGAGGTGGCCTGTCTGAGTTGGATAAAGCCGG
CTTCATCAAAAGGCAGCTTGTTGAGACACGCCAGATCACCAAGCACGTGGCCCAAATTCTCGATTCACGC
ATGAACACCAAGTACGATGAAAATGACAAACTGATTCGAGAGGTGAAAGTTATTACTCTGAAGTCTAAGC
TGGTCTCAGATTTCAGAAAGGACTTTCAGTTTTATAAGGTGAGAGAGATCAACAATTACCACCATGCGCA
TGATGCCTACCTGAATGCAGTGGTAGGCACTGCACTTATCAAAAAATATCCCAAGCTTGAATCTGAATTT
GTTTACGGAGACTATAAAGTGTACGATGTTAGGAAAATGATCGCAAAGTCTGAGCAGGAAATAGGCAAGG
CCACCGCTAAGTACTTCTTTTACAGCAATATTATGAATTTTTTCAAGACCGAGATTACACTGGCCAATGG
AGAGATTCGGAAGCGACCACTTATCGAAACAAACGGAGAAACAGGAGAAATCGTGTGGGACAAGGGTAGG
GATTTCGCGACAGTCCGGAAGGTCCTGTCCATGCCGCAGGTGAACATCGTTAAAAAGACCGAAGTACAGA
CCGGAGGCTTCTCCAAGGAAAGTATCCTCCCGAAAAGGAACAGCGACAAGCTGATCGCACGCAAAAAAGA
TTGGGACCCCAAGAAATACGGCGGATTCGATTCTCCTACAGTCGCTTACAGTGTACTGGTTGTGGCCAAA
GTGGAGAAAGGGAAGTCTAAAAAACTCAAAAGCGTCAAGGAACTGCTGGGCATCACAATCATGGAGCGAT
CAAGCTTCGAAAAAAACCCCATCGACTTTCTCGAGGCGAAAGGATATAAAGAGGTCAAAAAAGACCTCAT
CATTAAGCTTCCCAAGTACTCTCTCTTTGAGCTTGAAAACGGCCGGAAACGAATGCTCGCTAGTGCGGGC
GAGCTGCAGAAAGGTAACGAGCTGGCACTGCCCTCTAAATACGTTAATTTCTTGTATCTGGCCAGCCACT
ATGAAAAGCTCAAAGGGTCTCCCGAAGATAATGAGCAGAAGCAGCTGTTCGTGGAACAACACAAACACTA
CCTTGATGAGATCATCGAGCAAATAAGCGAATTCTCCAAAAGAGTGATCCTCGCCGACGCTAACCTCGAT
AAGGTGCTTTCTGCTTACAATAAGCACAGGGATAAGCCCATCAGGGAGCAGGCAGAAAACATTATCCACT
TGTTTACTCTGACCAACTTGGGCGCGCCTGCAGCCTTCAAGTACTTCGACACCACCATAGACAGAAAGCG
GTACACCTCTACAAAGGAGGTCCTGGACGCCACACTGATTCATCAGTCAATTACGGGGCTCTATGAAACA
AGAATCGACCTCTCTCAGCTCGGTGGAGACAGCAGGGCTGACCCCAAGAAGAAGAGGAAGGTGTGAGTTT
AAACGGGGGAGGCTAACTGAAACACGGAAGGAGACAATACCGGAAGGAACCCGCGCTATGACGGCAATAA
AAAGACAGAATAAAACGCACGGGTGTTGGGTCGTTTGTTCATAAACGCGGGGTTCGGTCCCAGGGCTGGC
ACTCTGTCGATACCCCACCGAGACCCCATTGGGGCCAATACGCCCGCGTTTCTTCCTTTTCCCCACCCCA
CCCCCCAAGTTCGGGTGAAGGCCCAGGGCTCGCAGCCAACGTCGGGGCGGCAGGCCCTGCCATAGCAGAT
CTGCGAAATCGGATCCGCGGCCGCACTGATTCTAGCTGCAGAGGCTCCGGTGCCCGTCAGTGGGCAGAGC
GCACATCGCCCACAGTCCCCGAGAAGTTGGGGGGAGGGGTCGGCAATTGAACCGGTGCCTAGAGAAGGTG
GCGCGGGGTAAACTGGGAAAGTGATGTCGTGTACTGGCTCCGCCTTTTTCCCGAGGGTGGGGGAGAACCG
TATATAAGTGCAGTAGTCGCCGTGAACGTTCTTTTTCGCAACGGGTTTGCCGCCAGAACACAGGATCCTC
GAGCCACCATGGCCAAGCCTTTGTCTCAAGAAGAATCCACCCTCATTGAAAGAGCAACGGCTACAATCAA
CAGCATCCCCATCTCTGAAGACTACAGCGTCGCCAGCGCAGCTCTCTCTAGCGACGGCCGCATCTTCACT
GGTGTCAATGTATATCATTTTACTGGGGGACCTTGTGCAGAACTCGTGGTGCTGGGCACTGCTGCTGCTG
CGGCAGCTGGCAACCTGACTTGTATCGTCGCGATCGGAAATGAGAACAGGGGCATCTTGAGCCCCTGCGG
ACGGTGCCGACAGGTGCTTCTCGATCTGCATCCTGGGATCAAAGCCATAGTGAAGGACAGTGATGGACAG
CCGACGGCAGTTGGGATTCGTGAATTGCTGCCCTCTGGTTATGTGTGGGAGGGCTAAGTTAACTTGTTTA
TTGCAGCTTATAATGGTTACAAATAAAGCAATAGCATCACAAATTTCACAAATAAAGCATTTTTTTCACT
GCATTCTAGTTGTGGTTTGTCCAAACTCATCAATGTATCTTATCATGTCTGGAATTGACTCAAATGATGT
CAATTAGTCTATCAGAAGCTCATCTGGTCTCCCTTCCGGGGGACAAGACATCCCTGTTTAATATTTAAAC
AGCAGTGTTCCCAAACTGGGTTCTTATATCCCTTGCTCTGGTCAACCAGGTTGCAGGGTTTCCTGTCCTC
ACAGGAACGAAGTCCCTAAAGAAACAGTGGCAGCCAGGTTTAGCCCCGGAATTGACTGGATTCCTTTTTT
AGGGCCCATTGGTATGGCTTTTTCCCCGTATCCCCCCAGGTGTCTGCAGGCTCAAAGAGCAGCGAGAAGC
GTTCAGAGGAAAGCGATCCCGTGCCACCTTCCCCGTGCCCGGGCTGTCCCCGCACGCTGCCGGCTCGGGG
ATGCGGGGGGAGCGCCGGACCGGAGCGGAGCCCCGGGCGGCTCGCTGCTGCCCCCTAGCGGGGGAGGGAC
GTAATTACATCCCTGGGGGCTTTGGGGGGGGGCTGTCCCTGATATCTATAACAAGAAAATATATATATAA
TAAGTTATCACGTAAGTAGAACATGAAATAACAATATAATTATCGTATGAGTTAAATCTTAAAAGTCACG
TAAAAGATAATCATGCGTCATTTTGACTCACGCGGTCGTTATAGTTCAAAATCAGTGACACTTACCGCAT
TGACAAGCACGCCTCACGGGAGCTCCAAGCGGCGACTGAGATGTCCTAAATGCACAGCGACGGATTCGCG
CTATTTAGAAAGAGAGAGCAATATTTCAAGAATGCATGCGTCAATTTTACGCAGACTATCTTTCTAGGGT
TAATCTAGCTGCATCAGGATCATATCGTCGGGTCTTTTTTCCGGCTCAGTCATCGCCCAAGCTGGCGCTA
TCTGGGCATCGGGGAGGAAGAAGCCCGTGCCTTTTCCCGCGAGGTTGAAGCGGCATGGAAAGAGTTTGCC
GAGGATGACTGCTGCTGCATTGACGTTGAGCGAAAACGCACGTTTACCATGATGATTCGGGAAGGTGTGG
CCATGCACGCCTTTAACGGTGAACTGTTCGTTCAGGCCACCTGGGATACCAGTTCGTCGCGGCTTTTCCG
GACACAGTTCCGGATGGTCAGCCCGAAGCGCATCAGCAACCCGAACAATACCGGCGACAGCCGGAACTGC
CGTGCCGGTGTGCAGATTAATGACAGCGGTGCGGCGCTGGGATATTACGTCAGCGAGGACGGGTATCCTG
GCTGGATGCCGCAGAAATGGACATGGATACCCCGTGAGTTACCCGGCGGGCGCGCTTGGCGTAATCATGG
TCATAGCTGTTTCCTGTGTGAAATTGTTATCCGCTCACAATTCCACACAACATACGAGCCGGAAGCATAA
AGTGTAAAGCCTGGGGTGCCTAATGAGTGAGCTAACTCACATTAATTGCGTTGCGCTCACTGCCCGCTTT
CCAGTCGGGAAACCTGTCGTGCCAGCTGCATTAATGAATCGGCCAACGCGCGGGGAGAGGCGGTTTGCGT
ATTGGGCGCTCTTCCGCTTCCTCGCTCACTGACTCGCTGCGCTCGGTCGTTCGGCTGCGGCGAGCGGTAT
CAGCTCACTCAAAGGCGGTAATACGGTTATCCACAGAATCAGGGGATAACGCAGGAAAGAACATGTGAGC
AAAAGGCCAGCAAAAGGCCAGGAACCGTAAAAAGGCCGCGTTGCTGGCGTTTTTCCATAGGCTCCGCCCC
CCTGACGAGCATCACAAAAATCGACGCTCAAGTCAGAGGTGGCGAAACCCGACAGGACTATAAAGATACC
AGGCGTTTCCCCCTGGAAGCTCCCTCGTGCGCTCTCCTGTTCCGACCCTGCCGCTTACCGGATACCTGTC
CGCCTTTCTCCCTTCGGGAAGCGTGGCGCTTTCTCATAGCTCACGCTGTAGGTATCTCAGTTCGGTGTAG
GTCGTTCGCTCCAAGCTGGGCTGTGTGCACGAACCCCCCGTTCAGCCCGACCGCTGCGCCTTATCCGGTA
ACTATCGTCTTGAGTCCAACCCGGTAAGACACGACTTATCGCCACTGGCAGCAGCCACTGGTAACAGGAT
TAGCAGAGCGAGGTATGTAGGCGGTGCTACAGAGTTCTTGAAGTGGTGGCCTAACTACGGCTACACTAGA
AGAACAGTATTTGGTATCTGCGCTCTGCTGAAGCCAGTTACCTTCGGAAAAAGAGTTGGTAGCTCTTGAT
CCGGCAAACAAACCACCGCTGGTAGCGGTGGTTTTTTTGTTTGCAAGCAGCAGATTACGCGCAGAAAAAA
AGGATCTCAAGAAGATCCTTTGATCTTTTCTACGGGGTCTGACGCTCAGTGGAACGAAAACTCACGTTAA
GGGATTTTGGTCATGAGATTATCAAAAAGGATCTTCACCTAGATCCTTTTAAATTAAAAATGAAGTTTTA
AATCAATCTAAAGTATATATGAGTAAACTTGGTCTGACAGTTACCAATGCTTAATCAGTGAGGCACCTAT
CTCAGCGATCTGTCTATTTCGTTCATCCATAGTTGCCTGACTCCCCGTCGTGTAGATAACTACGATACGG
GAGGGCTTACCATCTGGCCCCAGTGCTGCAATGATACCGCGAGACCCACGCTCACCGGCTCCAGATTTAT
CAGCAATAAACCAGCCAGCCGGAAGGGCCGAGCGCAGAAGTGGTCCTGCAACTTTATCCGCCTCCATCCA
GTCTATTAATTGTTGCCGGGAAGCTAGAGTAAGTAGTTCGCCAGTTAATAGTTTGCGCAACGTTGTTGCC
ATTGCTACAGGCATCGTGGTGTCACGCTCGTCGTTTGGTATGGCTTCATTCAGCTCCGGTTCCCAACGAT
CAAGGCGAGTTACATGATCCCCCATGTTGTGCAAAAAAGCGGTTAGCTCCTTCGGTCCTCCGATCGTTGT
CAGAAGTAAGTTGGCCGCAGTGTTATCACTCATGGTTATGGCAGCACTGCATAATTCTCTTACTGTCATG
CCATCCGTAAGATGCTTTTCTGTGACTGGTGAGTACTCAACCAAGTCATTCTGAGAATAGTGTATGCGGC
GACCGAGTTGCTCTTGCCCGGCGTCAATACGGGATAATACCGCGCCACATAGCAGAACTTTAAAAGTGCT
CATCATTGGAAAACGTTCTTCGGGGCGAAAACTCTCAAGGATCTTACCGCTGTTGAGATCCAGTTCGATG
TAACCCACTCGTGCACCCAACTGATCTTCAGCATCTTTTACTTTCACCAGCGTTTCTGGGTGAGCAAAAA
CAGGAAGGCAAAATGCCGCAAAAAAGGGAATAAGGGCGACACGGAAATGTTGAATACTCATACTCTTCCT
TTTTCAATATTATTGAAGCATTTATCAGGGTTATTGTCTCATGAGCGGATACATATTTGAATGTATTTAG
AAAAATAAACAAATAGGGGTTCCGCGCACATTTCCCCGAAAAGTGCCACCTAAATTGTAAGCGTTAATAT
TTTGTTAAAATTCGCGTTAAATTTTTGTTAAATCAGCTCATTTTTTAACCAATAGGCCGAAATCGGCAAA
ATCCCTTATAAATCAAAAGAATAGACCGAGATAGGGT
[37 nt withheld, positions 10048-10084]
AAAGAACGTGGACTCCAACGTCAAAGG
[49 nt withheld, positions 10112-10160]
T
[91 nt withheld, positions 10162-10252]
G
[124 nt withheld, positions 10254-10377]
CCCATTCGCCATTCAGGCTGCGCAACTGTTGGGAAGGGCGATCGGTGCGGGCCTCTTCGCTATTACGCCA
GCTGGCGAAAGGGGGATGTGCTGCAAGGCGATTAAGTTGGGTAACGCCAGGGTTTTCCCAGTCACGACGT
TGTAAAACGACGGCCAGTGAGCGCGCCTCGTTCATTCACGTTTTTGAACCCGTGGAGGACGGGCAGACTC
GCGGTGCAAATGTGTTTTACAGCGTGATGGAGCAGATGAAGATGCTCGACACGCTGCAGAACACGCAGCT
AGATTAACCCTAGAAAGATAATCATATTGTGACGTACGTTAAAGATAATCATGTGTAAAATTGACGCATG
TGTTTTATCGGTCTGTATATCGAGGTTTATTTATTAATTTGAATAGATATTAAGTTTTATTATATTTACA
CTTACATACTAATAATAAATTCAACAAACAATTTATTTATGTTTATTTATTTATTAAAAAAAACAAAAAC
TCAAAATTTCTTCTATAAAGTAACAAAACTTTTATGAGGGACAGCCCCCCCCCAAAGCCCCCAGGGATGT
AATTACGTCCCTCCCCCGCTAGGGGGCAGCAGCGAGCCGCCCGGGGCTCCGCTCCGGTCCGGCGCTCCCC
CCGCATCCCCGAGCCGGCAGCGTGCGGGGACAGCCCGGGCACGGGGAAGGTGGCACGGGATCGCTTTCCT
CTGAACGCTTCTCGCTGCTCTTTGAGCCTGCAGACACCTGGGGGGATACGGGGAAAAGGCCTCCACGGCC
GACATTGATTATTGACTAGTTATTAATAGTAATCAATTACGGGGTCATTAGTTCATAGCCCATATATGGA
GTTCCGCGTTACATAACTTACGGTAAATGGCCCGCCTGGCTGACCGCCCAACGACCCCCGCCCATTGACG
TCAATAATGACGTATGTTCCCATAGTAACGCCAATAGGGACTTTCCATTGACGTCAATGGGTGGAGTATT
TACGGTAAACTGCCCACTTGGCAGTACATCAAGTGTATCATATGCCAAGTACGCCCCCTATTGACGTCAA
TGACGGTAAATGGCCCGCCTGGCATTATGCCCAGTACATGACCTTATGGGACTTTCCTACTTGGCAGTAC
ATCTACGTATTAGTCATCGCTATTACCATGGTCGAGGTGAGCCCCACGTTCTGCTTCACTCTCCCCATCT
CCCCCCCCTCCCCACCCCCAATTTTGTATTTATTTATTTTTTAATTATTTTGTGCAGCGATGGGGGCGGG
GGGGGGGGGGGGGGGGC
Features (pLannotate 1.2.2; 20 found; start..end, strand, type, name):
    128..1144    +  intron         chimeric intron: chimera between introns from chicken β-actin and rabbit β-globin
   1247..5350    +  CDS            Cas9m4: catalytically dead mutant of the Cas9 endonuclease from the Streptococcus pyogenes Type II CRISPR/Cas system RNA-guided DNA-binding protein that lacks endonuclease activity due to the mutations D10A, D839A, H840A, and N863A (Mali et al., 2013)
   5452..5500    +  polyA_signal   HSV TK poly(A) signal: herpes simplex virus thymidine kinase polyadenylation signal (Cole and Stacy, 1985)
   5732..5943    +  promoter       EF-1α core promoter: core promoter for human elongation factor EF-1α
   5959..6357    +  CDS            BSD: blasticidin S deaminase; Aspergillus terreus BSD; confers resistance to blasticidin
   6361..6482    +  polyA_signal   SV40 poly(A) signal: SV40 polyadenylation signal
   6500..6592    +  ncRNA          G-CSF SLDE: Accession: RF00183 - G-CSF factor stem-loop destabilising element (SLDE)
   7289..7756    +  CDS            B (fragment): PORTL_LAMBD - Experimental evidence at protein level: Swiss-Prot protein existence level 1. Forms the portal vertex of the capsid (PubMed:6228056, PubMed:6232391). This portal plays critical roles in head assembly, genome packaging, neck/tail attachment, and genome ejection (Probable). The portal protein multimerizes as a single ring-shaped homododecamer arranged around a central channel (PubMed:6232391). Binds to the terminase subunits to form the packaging machine (PubMed:7799432). From Escherichia phage lambda (Bacteriophage lambda).
   7792..7814    -  protein_bind   lac operator (fragment): The lac repressor binds to the lac operator to inhibit transcription in E. coli. This inhibition can be relieved by adding lactose or isopropyl-β-D-thiogalactopyranoside (IPTG). lac repressor encoded by lacI
   7818..7848    -  promoter       lac promoter: promoter for the E. coli lac operon
   7863..7884    -  protein_bind   CAP binding site: CAP binding activates transcription in the presence of cAMP. E. coli catabolite activator protein
   7897..7989    -  CDS            lacI (fragment): lac repressor; lacI; The lac repressor binds to the lac operator to inhibit transcription in E. coli. This inhibition can be relieved by adding lactose or isopropyl-β-D-thiogalactopyranoside (IPTG).
   8172..8760    -  rep_origin     ori: high-copy-number ColE1/pMB1/pBR322/pUC origin of replication
   8931..9791    -  CDS            AmpR: β-lactamase; bla; confers resistance to ampicillin, carbenicillin, and related antibiotics
   9792..9896    -  promoter       AmpR promoter: bla
   9949..10377   -  rep_origin     f1 ori (sequence partly withheld): f1 bacteriophage origin of replication; arrow indicates direction of (+) strand synthesis
  10382..10537   -  CDS            lacZα (fragment): LacZα fragment of β-galactosidase; lacZ fragment
  10539..10658   +  CDS            B (fragment): PORTL_LAMBD - Experimental evidence at protein level: Swiss-Prot protein existence level 1. Forms the portal vertex of the capsid (PubMed:6228056, PubMed:6232391). This portal plays critical roles in head assembly, genome packaging, neck/tail attachment, and genome ejection (Probable). The portal protein multimerizes as a single ring-shaped homododecamer arranged around a central channel (PubMed:6232391). Binds to the terminase subunits to form the packaging machine (PubMed:7799432). From Escherichia phage lambda (Bacteriophage lambda).
  11148..11527   +  enhancer       CMV enhancer: human cytomegalovirus immediate early enhancer
  11529..127     +  promoter       chicken β-actin promoter (across the origin): contains a 21-bp deletion relative to the standard chicken β-actin promoter
