[The description below was written by a language model from this plasmid's Addgene catalogue record and pLannotate feature annotations shown in this document.]
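Description:
NAX_CAGGS_CAS9_m4_Blasto is a PiggyBac-compatible mammalian expression plasmid built on the pB-CAGGS backbone and catalogued as a CRISPR vector. It delivers a nuclease-dead Streptococcus pyogenes Cas9 for stable genomic integration when supplied together with PiggyBac transposase. In bacteria it is maintained through a high-copy ColE1/pUC-type origin and selected with ampicillin via the β-lactamase gene. An f1 origin and remnants of the lac promoter/operator, lacZα and lacI are carried over from the cloning backbone. The feature table does not annotate the PiggyBac terminal repeats themselves, so transposon compatibility rests on the catalogue description. Short lambda phage portal-protein fragments flanking the mammalian cassettes appear to be spacer or incidental backbone matches rather than functional genes.

The main payload is Cas9m4, which carries the D10A, D839A, H840A and N863A substitutions that abolish endonuclease activity while preserving RNA-guided DNA binding. It is driven by the composite CAGGS promoter, made up of the CMV immediate-early enhancer, the chicken β-actin promoter (which spans the sequence origin in this record) and a chimeric β-actin/β-globin intron. This arrangement gives strong, broadly active expression in mammalian cells, and the transcript terminates at an HSV TK polyadenylation signal. Downstream, a separate cassette uses the EF-1α core promoter to express blasticidin S deaminase with an SV40 poly(A) signal, allowing blasticidin selection of cells that have taken up the construct. No effector domain fused to dCas9 and no guide RNA cassette is annotated, so guides must be supplied separately. The plasmid belongs to a CRISPR toolkit for mammalian cell engineering and is suited to making stable dCas9 cell lines for programmable DNA binding.
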