Addgene plasmid #167864: NAX_CAGGS_CAS9_m4_Blasto
Purpose: PiggyBac compatible plasmid expressing dCas9
Depositing lab: Alejandro Chavez & Nan Cher Yeo. Depositing organization: Columbia University. Publication: Generation and application of a versatile CRISPR toolkit for mammalian cell engineering. Nghi Dang , Alissa Lance-Byrne, Angela Tung, Xiaoge Guo, Ryan J Cecchi, Joanna Buchthal, Alejandro Chavez, Nan Cher Yeo. Synthetic Biology, Volume 6, Issue 1, 2021 10.1093/synbio/ysab033.
Backbone
  Vector backbone: pB-CAGGS
  Vector type: CRISPR
  Selectable markers: Blasticidin
Growth in bacteria
  Bacterial resistance: Ampicillin, 100 μg/mL
  Growth temperature: 30°C
  Growth strain: NEB Stable
  Copy number: High Copy
Gene/Insert
  Gene/Insert name: dCas9
  Species: Synthetic
  Mutation: D10A, D839A, H840A, N863A
  Cloning method: Gibson Cloning
Terms and licenses: Academic/Nonprofit Terms; Industry Terms: Not Available to Industry
How to cite: NAX_CAGGS_CAS9_m4_Blasto was a gift from Alejandro Chavez & Nan Cher Yeo (Addgene plasmid # 167864 ; http://n2t.net/addgene:167864 ; RRID:Addgene_167864)
